Addgene plasmid #121801: KA501: pMVP (L3-L2) pA; CMV::TETa-pA
Purpose: pMVP L3-L2 entry plasmid, contains polyA + CMV-TETa-polyA for 3- or 4-component MultiSite Gateway Pro assembly. Adds CMV-driven TETa downstream of gene of interest.
Depositing lab: Christopher Newgard. Depositing organization: Duke University. Publication: Creation of versatile cloning platforms for transgene expression and dCas9-based epigenome editing. Haldeman JM, Conway AE, Arlotto ME, Slentz DH, Muoio DM, Becker TC, Newgard CB. Nucleic Acids Res. 2018 Dec 27. pii: 5264291. doi: 10.1093/nar/gky1286. PubMed 30590691.
Backbone
  Vector backbone: pDONR221 P3-P2
  Backbone manufacturer: Invitrogen
  Backbone size w/o insert (bp): 2555
  Vector type: Synthetic Biology ; pMVP Gateway Entry Plasmid
Growth in bacteria
  Bacterial resistance: Kanamycin, 50 μg/mL
  Growth temperature: 37°C
  Growth strain: DH5alpha
  Copy number: High Copy
Gene/Insert
  Gene/Insert name: polyA + CMV::TETa-polyA
  Species: Synthetic
  Insert size (bp): 2116
  Cloning method: Gateway Cloning
  Sequencing primers: 5′ M13F; 3′ M13R
Terms and licenses: Academic/Nonprofit Terms; Industry Terms: Not Available to Industry
Depositor comments: TETa sequence derived from Tet-On Advanced system (Clontech)
How to cite: KA501: pMVP (L3-L2) pA; CMV::TETa-pA was a gift from Christopher Newgard (Addgene plasmid # 121801 ; http://n2t.net/addgene:121801 ; RRID:Addgene_121801)
