[The description below was written by a language model from this plasmid's Addgene catalogue record and pLannotate feature annotations shown in this document.]
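Description:
KA501: pMVP (L3-L2) pA; CMV::TETa-pA is a Gateway entry plasmid from the pMVP modular cloning platform, built in the Invitrogen pDONR221 P3-P2 backbone. It is maintained in E. coli at high copy through a ColE1/pUC-type origin and selected with kanamycin via the KanR (aph(3')-Ia) gene. As is typical of pDONR-derived vectors, rrnB T1 and T2 terminators sit upstream of the recombination cassette to insulate it from read-through transcription, and M13 primer sites flank the insert for sequencing. The sequenced record is 4,671 nt, consistent with the stated backbone plus a synthetic insert of about 2.1 kb.

The payload lies between attL3 and attL2 sites, which fixes its position as the final (3′) module in a 3- or 4-component MultiSite Gateway Pro LR assembly. Immediately after attL3 is an SV40 polyadenylation signal, which terminates the transcript of whatever gene of interest is supplied by the upstream entry module. This is followed by an independent expression unit: the CMV immediate-early enhancer and promoter driving TETa, the reverse tetracycline transactivator derived from the Tet-On Advanced system. The annotation software labels it as an rtTA3-like fragment with a C-terminal activation domain of three minimal VP16 repeats. A second SV40 poly(A) signal closes this unit. It is annotated on the reverse strand, as SV40 late and early signals overlap. Small annotated fragments (large T antigen, str, lacI, lacZα) appear to be residual or homology-based hits rather than functional genes.

Once assembled, the resulting vector constitutively expresses the transactivator downstream of the gene of interest. This presumably allows doxycycline-inducible expression from a single construct when paired with a Tet-responsive promoter module, though the record does not specify such a partner.
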