Features (pLannotate 1.2.2; 19 found; start..end, strand, type, name):
    121..213     +  CDS            lacI (fragment): lac repressor; lacI; The lac repressor binds to the lac operator to inhibit transcription in E. coli. This inhibition can be relieved by adding lactose or isopropyl-β-D-thiogalactopyranoside (IPTG).
    268..295     -  terminator     rrnB T2 terminator: transcription terminator T2 from the E. coli rrnB gene
    427..470     +  terminator     rrnB T1 terminator: Escherichia coli rrnB; transcription terminator T1 from the E. coli rrnB gene
    517..553     -  CDS            lacZα (fragment): LacZα fragment of β-galactosidase; lacZ fragment
    570..665     +  protein_bind   attL3: mutant version of attL; recombination site for the Gateway® LR reaction LR Clonase™
    714..797     +  CDS            large T antigen (fragment): large T antigen from SV40 (simian virus 40)
    820..901     +  polyA_signal   SV40 poly(A) signal: SV40 polyadenylation signal
    965..1268    +  enhancer       CMV enhancer: human cytomegalovirus immediate early enhancer
   1269..1472    +  promoter       CMV promoter: human cytomegalovirus (CMV) immediate early promoter
   1495..1521    +  misc_feature   MCS (fragment): multiple cloning site
   1541..2238    +  CDS            rtTA3 (fragment): reverse tetracycline transactivator 3 activates expression from Tet-responsive promoters in the presence of doxycycline
   2168..2278    +  CDS            VP48: 3 tandem repeats of the minimal activation domain of herpes simplex virus VP16 (Cheng et al., 2013)
   2310..2431    -  polyA_signal   SV40 poly(A) signal: SV40 polyadenylation signal
   2454..2537    -  CDS            large T antigen (fragment): large T antigen from SV40 (simian virus 40)
   2531..2761    -  CDS            str (fragment): STR_KLEPN - Protein inferred from homology: Swiss-Prot protein existence level 3. The aminoglycoside phosphotransferases achieve inactivation of their antibiotic substrates by phosphorylation. From Klebsiella pneumoniae.
   2783..2882    -  protein_bind   attL2: mutant version of attL; recombination site for the Gateway® LR reaction LR Clonase™
   2913..2931    -  promoter       T7 promoter: promoter for bacteriophage T7 RNA polymerase
   3065..3874    +  CDS            KanR: aminoglycoside phosphotransferase; aph(3')-Ia; confers resistance to kanamycin in bacteria or G418 (Geneticin®) in eukaryotes
   4021..4609    +  rep_origin     ori: high-copy-number ColE1/pMB1/pBR322/pUC origin of replication
>Addgene plasmid #121801 | KA501: pMVP (L3-L2) pA; CMV::TETa-pA | addgene full sequence | sequence record 237309 | Addgene NGS Result
CTTTCCTGCGTTATCCCCTGATTCTGTGGATAACCGTATTACCGCCTTTGAGTGAGCTGATACCGCTCGC
CGCAGCCGAACGACCGAGCGCAGCGAGTCAGTGAGCGAGGAAGCGGAAGAGCGCCCAATACGCAAACCGC
CTCTCCCCGCGCGTTGGCCGATTCATTAATGCAGCTGGCACGACAGGTTTCCCGACTGGAAAGCGGGCAG
TGAGCGCAACGCAATTAATACGCGTACCGCTAGCCAGGAAGAGTTTGTAGAAACGCAAAAAGGCCATCCG
TCAGGATGGCCTTCTGCTTAGTTTGATGCCTGGCAGTTTATGGCGGGCGTCCTGCCCGCCACCCTCCGGG
CCGTTGCTTCACAACGTTCAAATCCGCTCCCGGCGGATTTGTCCTACTCAGGAGAGCGTTCACCGACAAA
CAACAGATAAAACGAAAGGCCCAGTCTTCCGACTGAGCCTTTCGTTTTATTTGATGCCTGGCAGTTCCCT
ACTCTCGCGTTAACGCTAGCATGGATGTTTTCCCAGTCACGACGTTGTAAAACGACGGCCAGTCTTAAGC
TCGGGCCCCAAATAATGATTTTATTTTGACTGATAGTGACCTGTTCGTTGCAACAAATTGATGAGCAATG
CTTTTTTATAATGCCAACTTTGTATAATAAAGTTGAGATCAACAAAGCTTCCTAGCTCGATTTAAATAGA
TAACTGACTAGAGGATCATAATCAGCCATACCACATTTGTAGAGGTTTTACTTGCTTTAAAAAACCTCCC
ACACCTCCCCCTGAACCTGAAACATAAAATGAATGCAATTGTTGTTGTTAACTTGTTTATTGCAGCTTAT
AATGGTTACAAATAAAGCAATAGCATCACAAATTTCACAAATAAAGCATTTTTTTCACTGCCTCGAGTCT
AGAATAGTAATCAATTACGGGGTCATTAGTTCATAGCCCATATATGGAGTTCCGCGTTACATAACTTACG
GTAAATGGCCCGCCTGGCTGACCGCCCAACGACCCCCGCCCATTGACGTCAATAATGACGTATGTTCCCA
TAGTAACGCCAATAGGGACTTTCCATTGACGTCAATGGGTGGAGTATTTACGGTAAACTGCCCACTTGGC
AGTACATCAAGTGTATCATATGCCAAGTACGCCCCCTATTGACGTCAATGACGGTAAATGGCCCGCCTGG
CATTATGCCCAGTACATGACCTTATGGGACTTTCCTACTTGGCAGTACATCTACGTATTAGTCATCGCTA
TTACCATGGTGATGCGGTTTTGGCAGTACATCAATGGGCGTGGATAGCGGTTTGACTCACGGGGATTTCC
AAGTCTCCACCCCATTGACGTCAATGGGAGTTTGTTTTGGCACCAAAATCAACGGGACTTTCCAAAATGT
CGTAACAACTCCGCCCCATTGACGCAAATGGGCGGTAGGCGTGTACGGTGGGAGGTCTATATAAGCAGAG
CTGGTTTAGTGAACCGTCAGATCCGCTAGCGCTACCGGACTCAGATCTCGAATTCGACTGGCGCGCCACC
ATGTCCAGACTGGACAAGAGCAAAGTCATAAACGGCGCTCTGGAATTACTCAATGGAGTCGGTATCGAAG
GCCTGACGACAAGGAAACTCGCTCAAAAGCTGGGAGTTGAGCAGCCTACCCTGTACTGGCACGTGAAGAA
CAAGCGGGCCCTGCTCGATGCCCTGCCAATCGAGATGCTGGACAGGCATCATACCCACTTCTGCCCCCTG
GAAGGCGAGTCATGGCAAGACTTTCTGCGGAACAACGCCAAGTCATTCCGCTGTGCTCTCCTCTCACATC
GCGACGGGGCTAAAGTGCATCTCGGCACCCGCCCAACAGAGAAACAGTACGAAACCCTGGAAAATCAGCT
CGCGTTCCTGTGTCAGCAAGGCTTCTCCCTGGAGAACGCACTGTACGCTCTGTCCGCCGTGGGCCACTTT
ACACTGGGCTGCGTATTGGAGGAACAGGAGCATCAAGTAGCAAAAGAGGAAAGAGAGACACCTACCACCG
ATTCTATGCCCCCACTTCTGAGACAAGCAATTGAGCTGTTCGACCGGCAGGGAGCCGAACCTGCCTTCCT
TTTCGGCCTGGAACTAATCATATGTGGCCTGGAGAAACAGCTAAAGTGCGAAAGCGGCGGGCCGGCCGAC
GCCCTTGACGATTTTGACTTAGACATGCTCCCAGCCGATGCCCTTGACGACTTTGACCTTGATATGCTGC
CTGCTGACGCTCTTGACGATTTTGACCTTGACATGCTCCCCGGGTAACTAAGTAAGAATCCAGACATGAT
AAGATACATTGATGAGTTTGGACAAACCACAACTAGAATGCAGTGAAAAAAATGCTTTATTTGTGAAATT
TGTGATGCTATTGCTTTATTTGTAACCATTATAAGCTGCAATAAACAAGTTAACAACAACAATTGCATTC
ATTTTATGTTTCAGGTTCAGGGGGAGGTGTGGGAGGTTTTTTAAAGCAAGTAAAACCTCTACAAATGTGG
TATGGCTGATTATGATCCTGCAAGCCTCGTCGTCCTGGCCGGACCACGCTATCTGTGCAAGGTCCCCGGC
CCCGGACGCGCGCTCCATGAGCAGAGCGCCCGCCGCCGAGGCGAAGACTCGGGCGGCGCCCTGCCCGTCC
CACCAGGTCAACAGGCGGTAACCGGCCTCTTCATCGGGAATGCGCGCGACCTTCAGCATCGCCGGCATGT
CCCCCTGGCGGACGGGAAGTATCCAGCTCGACCAGGCTTGTCGACTCGAAGAACCCAGCTTTCTTGTACA
AAGTTGGCATTATAAGAAAGCATTGCTTATCAATTTGTTGCAACGAACAGGTCACTATCAGTCAAAATAA
AATCATTATTTGCCATCCAGCTGCAGGGCGGCCGCGATATCCCCTATAGTGAGTCGTATTACATGGTCAT
AGCTGTTTCCTGGCAGCTCTGGCCCGTGTCTCAAAATCTCTGATGTTACATTGCACAAGATAAAAATATA
TCATCATGAACAATAAAACTGTCTGCTTACATAAACAGTAATACAAGGGGTGTTATGAGCCATATTCAAC
GGGAAACGTCGAGGCCGCGATTAAATTCCAACATGGATGCTGATTTATATGGGTATAAATGGGCTCGCGA
TAATGTCGGGCAATCAGGTGCGACAATCTATCGCTTGTATGGGAAGCCCGATGCGCCAGAGTTGTTTCTG
AAACATGGCAAAGGTAGCGTTGCCAATGATGTTACAGATGAGATGGTCAGACTAAACTGGCTGACGGAAT
TTATGCCTCTTCCGACCATCAAGCATTTTATCCGTACTCCTGATGATGCATGGTTACTCACCACTGCGAT
CCCCGGAAAAACAGCATTCCAGGTATTAGAAGAATATCCTGATTCAGGTGAAAATATTGTTGATGCGCTG
GCAGTGTTCCTGCGCCGGTTGCATTCGATTCCTGTTTGTAATTGTCCTTTTAACAGCGATCGCGTATTTC
GTCTCGCTCAGGCGCAATCACGAATGAATAACGGTTTGGTTGATGCGAGTGATTTTGATGACGAGCGTAA
TGGCTGGCCTGTTGAACAAGTCTGGAAAGAAATGCATAAACTTTTGCCATTCTCACCGGATTCAGTCGTC
ACTCATGGTGATTTCTCACTTGATAACCTTATTTTTGACGAGGGGAAATTAATAGGTTGTATTGATGTTG
GACGAGTCGGAATCGCAGACCGATACCAGGATCTTGCCATCCTATGGAACTGCCTCGGTGAGTTTTCTCC
TTCATTACAGAAACGGCTTTTTCAAAAATATGGTATTGATAATCCTGATATGAATAAATTGCAGTTTCAT
TTGATGCTCGATGAGTTTTTCTAATCAGAATTGGTTAATTGGTTGTAACACTGGCAGAGCATTACGCTGA
CTTGACGGGACGGCGCAAGCTCATGACCAAAATCCCTTAACGTGAGTTACGCGTCGTTCCACTGAGCGTC
AGACCCCGTAGAAAAGATCAAAGGATCTTCTTGAGATCCTTTTTTTCTGCGCGTAATCTGCTGCTTGCAA
ACAAAAAAACCACCGCTACCAGCGGTGGTTTGTTTGCCGGATCAAGAGCTACCAACTCTTTTTCCGAAGG
TAACTGGCTTCAGCAGAGCGCAGATACCAAATACTGTTCTTCTAGTGTAGCCGTAGTTAGGCCACCACTT
CAAGAACTCTGTAGCACCGCCTACATACCTCGCTCTGCTAATCCTGTTACCAGTGGCTGCTGCCAGTGGC
GATAAGTCGTGTCTTACCGGGTTGGACTCAAGACGATAGTTACCGGATAAGGCGCAGCGGTCGGGCTGAA
CGGGGGGTTCGTGCACACAGCCCAGCTTGGAGCGAACGACCTACACCGAACTGAGATACCTACAGCGTGA
GCTATGAGAAAGCGCCACGCTTCCCGAAGGGAGAAAGGCGGACAGGTATCCGGTAAGCGGCAGGGTCGGA
ACAGGAGAGCGCACGAGGGAGCTTCCAGGGGGAAACGCCTGGTATCTTTATAGTCCTGTCGGGTTTCGCC
ACCTCTGACTTGAGCGTCGATTTTTGTGATGCTCGTCAGGGGGGCGGAGCCTATGGAAAAACGCCAGCAA
CGCGGCCTTTTTACGGTTCCTGGCCTTTTGCTGGCCTTTTGCTCACATGTT
